>Addgene plasmid #46129 | pGMR-QF#7 | depositor full sequence | sequence record 65030 | pGMR-QF#7 sequence 9915 bps
CATGATGAAATAACATAAGGTGGTCCCGTCGATAGCCGAAGCTTACCGAAGTATACACTTAAATTCAGTG
CACGTTTGCTTGTTGAGAGGAAAGGTTGTGTGCGGACGAATTTTTTTTTGAAAACATTAACCCTTACGTG
GAATAAAAAAAAATGAAATATTGCAAATTTTGCTGCAAAGCTGTGACTGGAGTAAAATTAATTCACGTGC
CGAAGTGTGCTATTAAGAGAAAATTGTGGGAGCAGAGCCTTGGGTGCAGCCTTGGTGAAAACTCCCAAAT
TTGTGATACCCACTTTAATGATTCGCAGTGGAAGGCTGCACCTGCAAAAGGTCAGACATTTAAAAGGAGG
CGACTCAACGCAGATGCCGTACCTAGTAAAGTGATAGAGCCTGAACCAGAAAAGATAAAAGAAGGCTATA
CCAGTGGGAGTACACAAACAGAGTAAGTTTGAATAGTAAAAAAAATCATTTATGTAAACAATAACGTGAC
TGTGCGTTAGGTCCTGTTCATTGTTTAATGAAAATAAGAGCTTGAGGGAAAAAATTCGTACTTTGGAGTA
CGAAATGCGTCGTTTAGAGCAGCAGCCGAATTAATTCTAGTTCCAGTGAAATCCAAGCATTTTCTAAATT
AAATGTATTCTTATTATTATAGTTGTTATTTTTGATATATATAAACAACACTATTATGCCCACCATTTTT
TTGAGATGCATCTACACAAGGAACAAACACTGGATGTCACTTTCAGTTCAAATTGTAACGCTAATCACTC
CGAACAGGTCACAAAAAATTACCTTAAAAAGTCATAATATTAAATTAGAATAAATATAGCTGTGAGGGAA
ATATATACAAATATATTGGAGCAAATAAATTGTACATACAAATATTTATTACTAATTTCTATTGAGACGA
AATGAACCACTCGGAACCATTTGAGCGAACCGAATCGCGCGGAACTAACGACAGTCGCTCCAAGGTCGTC
GAACAAAAGGTGAATGTGTTGCGGAGAGCGGGTGGGAGACAGCGAAAGAGCAACTACGAAACGTGGTGTG
GTGGAGGTGAATTATGAAGAGGGCGCGCGATTTGAAAAGTATGTATATAAAAAATATATCCCGGTGTTTT
ATGTAGCGATAAACGAGTTTTTGATGTAAGGTATGCAGGTGTGTAAGTCTTTTGGTTAGAAGACAAATCC
AAAGTCTACTTGTGGGGATGTTCGAAGGGGAAATACTTGTATTCTATAGGTCATATCTTGTTTTTATTGG
CACAAATATAATTACATTAGCTTTTTGAGGGGGCAATAAACAGTAAACACGATGGTAATAATGGTAAAAA
AAAAAACAAGCAGTTATTTCGGATATATGTCGGCTACTCCTTGCGTCGGGCCCGAAGTCTTAGAGCCAGA
TATGCGAGCACCCGGAAGCTCACGATGAGAATGGCCAGACCCACGTAGTCCAGCGGCAGATCGGCGGCGG
AGAAGTTAAGCGTCTCCAGGATGACCTTGCCCGAACTGGGGCACGTGGTGTTCGACGATGTGCAGCTAAT
TTCGCCCGGCTCCACGTCCGCCCATTGGTTAATCAGCAGACCCTCGTTGGCGTAACGGAACCATGAGAGG
TACGACAACCATTTGAGGTATACTGGCACCGAGCCCGAGTTCAAGAAGAAGCCGCCAAAGAGCAGGAATG
GTATGATAACCGGCGGACCCACAGACAGCGCCATCGAGGTCGAGGAGCTGGCGCAGGATATTAGATATCC
GAAGGACGTTGACACATTGGCCACCAGAGTGACCAGCGCCAGGCAGTTGAAGAAGTGCAGCACTCCGGCC
CGCAGTCCGATCATCGGATAGGCAATCGCCGTGAAGACCAGTGGCACTGTGAGAAAAAGCGGTAATTCGG
CAATCGTTTTGCCCAGAAAGTATGTGTCACAGCGATAAAGTCGACTTCGGGCCTCCCTCATAAAAACTGG
CAGCTCTGAGGTGAACACCTAAATCGAATCGATTCATTAGAAAGTTAGTAAATTATTAATATGCAAATGT
ATTCTAAACAAGACTTACATTTATCGTGGCAAAGACGTTTTGAAAGGTCATGTTGGTCAGGAAGAGGAAG
ATGGCTCCGTTGATATTCATCACGCCCACTTGCGTGAGTTGTTGGCCCAAAAAGATGAGGCCAATCAAGA
TGGCAACCATCTGCAAATTAAAATGTTACTCGCATCTCATTAATATTCATATCTTCAACATGTTCGCGAG
TTAAATGAAATTTATTTATTTTCTGCAAAACTATAAACTATACATCTCATTGAAAAAAACTAAGAAGGGT
GTGGAATCAGGCAATTCTAACTAAAATCTAGCGAATTTGTTTCCAAGAATTGTAAGCGTTATATCATTTG
TTTCCACTGGAACCACTCACCGTTGTCTGAATAAGTCGCACTTTTACGAGGAGTGGTTCCTTGAGCACCG
ACAGCCAGGATCGCCACAGGACCGCCCGGAACTGCATGAACCAGGTGGCCTTGTAGGTGTACCCATTCTC
CGGCTGCTCCAGTGGCTTCTCCAAATTTTTGGTGGCCAACAACTGCTCCATATCCCGGGCTACTTTGCTA
ATAGCAAAATTGTCGCATATCTTGGCGATCCGATCACGGGACTCGATCTCCCGTCCGGGCACAACGGCCA
ACACCTGTACGTAAAAGTCCGCCGGATTGTAGTTGGTAGGACACTGGGCACCCACGCTGGATAGGAGTTG
AGATGTAATGTAATGCTAGATACCCTTAATAAACACATCGAACTCACTAGGAAAAGAAGTCGACGGCTTC
GCTGGGAGTGCCCAAGAAAGCTACCCTGCCCTCGGCCATCAGAAGGATCTTGTCAAAGAGCTCAAACAGC
TCGGAAGACGGCTGATGAATGGTCAGGATGACGGTCTTGCCCTTCTGCGACAGCTTCTTCAGCACCTGGA
CGACGCTGTGGGCGGTAAATGAGTCCAGTCCGGAGGTGGGCTCATCGCAGATCAGAAGCGGCGGATCGGT
TAGTGCCTCGGAGGCGAATGCCAGACGCTTCCTTTCTCCGCCGGACAGACCTTTCACCCTGCCGGGCACA
CCGATGATCGTGTGCTGACATTTGCTGAGCGAAAGCTCCTGGATCACCTGATCCACGCGGGCCACTCGCT
GCCGATAGGTCAGATGTCGTGGCATCCGCACCATGGCCTGGAAAATCAGGTGTTCCCTGGCCGTTAGGGA
GCCGATAAAGAGGTCATCCTGCTGGACATAGGCGCACCTGGCCTGCATCTCCTTGGCGTCCACAGGTTGG
CCATTGAGCAGTCGCATCCCGGATGGCGATACTTGGATGCCCTGCGGCGATCGAAAGGCAAGGGCATTCA
GCAGGGTCGTCTTTCCGGCACCGGAACTGCCCATCACGGCCAAAAGTTCGCCCGGATAGGCCACGCCGCA
AACTGAGTTTCAAATTGGTAATTGGACCCTTTATTAAGATTTCACACAGATCAGCCGACTGCGAATAGAA
ACTCACCGTTCTTGAGCAAATGTTTCCTGGGCGCCGGTATGTGTCGCTCGTTGCAGAATAGTCCGCGTGT
CCGGTTGACCAGCTGCCGCCATCCGGAGCCCGGCTGATTGACCGCCCCAAAGATGTCCATATTGTGCCAG
GCATAGGTGAGGTTCTCGGCTAGTTGGCCGCTCCCTGAACCGGAGTCCTCCGGCGGACTGGGTGGCAGGA
GCGTGCCGTAGTTTTTGGCCTGCCCGAAGCCCTGGTTAATGCAGCTCTGCGAAGCCGCTCCGCTGTCACC
CTGCAATGATAGGGGATCTCAAATATCAACTACAAGCGTTATGCTCATCTAACCCCGAACAAAACGAAGT
ATCCTACGAAGTAGGTTTATACTTTTATTTATTTTTTGTGCATCTAGGATCAGCTTAAAATATCTGGTTG
TTATATTTTTTGTAAAAAAGAATGTAGTCGAAAATGAATGCCTTTAGATGTCTTGATCATGATATGATCT
TAAAAATTGTCTTATATAGCGAGCACAGCTACCAGAATAATCTGTTTCGTGTCACTATTTGTTTGTGCGA
TTGCGGTTTGGGATTTTTGTGGGTCGCAGTTCTCACGCCGCAGACAATTTGATGTTGCAATCGCAGTTCC
TATAGATCAAGTGAACTTAAGATGTATGCACATGTACTACTCACATTGTTCAGATGCTCGGCAGATGGGT
GTTTGCTGCCTCCGCGAATTAATAGCTCCTGATCCTCTTGGCCCATTGCCGGGATTTTTCACACTTTCCC
CTGCTTACCCACCCAAAACCAATCACCACCCCAATCACTCAAAAAACAAACAAAAATAAGAAGCGAGAGG
AGTTTTGGCACAGCACTTTGTGTTTAATTGATGGCGTAAACCGCTTGGAGCTTCGTCACGAAACCGCTGA
CAAAGTGCAACTGAAGGCGGACATTGACGCTAGGTAACGCTACAAACGGTGGCGAAAGAGATAGCGGACG
CAGCGGCGAAAGAGACGGCGATATTTCTGTGGACAGAGAAGGAGGCAAACAGCGCTGACTTTGAGTGGAA
TGTCATTTTGAGTGAGAGGTAATCGAAAGAACCTGGTACTTCAAATACCCTTGGATCGAAGTAAATTTAA
AACTGATCAGATAAGTTCAATGATGTCCAGTGCAGTAAAAAATAAAAAAAAAATATGTTTTTTTAAATCT
ACATTCTCCAAAAAAGGGTTTTATTAACTTACATACATACTAGAATTGATCCCCGATCCCCCTAGAATCC
CAAAACAAACTGGTTATTGTGGTAGGTCATTTGTTTGGCAGAAAGAAAACTCGAGCCCAGTGGAAACCCT
TGAAATGCCTTTAAGTCGAGCCCAGTGGAAACCCTTGAAATGCCTTTAAGTCGAGCCCAGTGGAAACCCT
TGAAATGCCTTTAAGTCGAGCCCAGTGGAAACCCTTGAAATGCCTTTAAGTCGAGCCCAGTGGAAACCCT
TGAAATGCCTTTAAGTCGACTCTAGAGGATCCGCGGCCGCGGGTACCGGGGGATCCGGCGAAAAGAGCGC
CGGAGTATAAATAGAGGCGCTTCGTCTACGGAGCGACAATTCAATTCAAACAAGCAAAGTGAACACGTCG
CTAAGCGAAAGCTAAGCAAATAAACAAGCGCAGCTGAACAAGCTAAACAATCTGCAGTAAAGTGCAAGTT
AAAGTGAATCAATTAAAAGTAACCAGCAACCAAGTAAATCAACTGCAACTACTGAAATCTGCCAAGAAGT
AATTATTGAATACAAGAAGAGAACTCTGAATAGGGAATTCAACATGCCACCCAAGCGCAAAACGCTTAAC
GCTGCGGCTGAGGCTAACGCTCATGCCGACGGACACGCCGACGGAAACGCCGACGGACACGTGGCCAATA
CGGCCGCGTCCTCGAATAATGCGAGGTTCGCTGATCTCACTAACATCGATACTCCGGGTCTGGGACCCAC
AACTACGACCCTGCTCGTGGAACCAGCACGCTCAAAGCGTCAACGAGTGTCCCGCGCATGCGACCAGTGC
CGTGCAGCCCGAGAGAAATGCGACGGAATACAGCCTGCGTGTTTCCCGTGCGTTTCCCAGGGAAGGTCCT
GCACTTATCAGGCTTCGCCGAAAAAGAGGGGAGTTCAAACCGGTTATATTCGTACGCTGGAGCTCGCCCT
CGCCTGGATGTTTGAAAATGTCGCGCGTTCCGAAGATGCCTTGCATAACCTCCTCGTCCGTGACGCCGGA
CAAGGATCAGCTCTGCTCGTTGGTAAAGATTCGCCGGCTGCCGAGCGACTCCATGCCCGTTGGGCTACTA
GCCGTGTCAATAAGAGCATTACCCGCCTCCTCCGTCAGTTGGAGCTCCCTCCTACCGCCACGGCTACGGC
CTCGATAATGCCGCACGTGATGGAGCAGCCTCTCAGTACCAGCATTAACCCCGTCAACGACCGCTTCAAC
GGTATTCCCAACCCCACTCCGTATAACTCCGATGCAGCTCTCGATGCTATCACTCAGACCAACGATTATG
GAAGCGTAAATACACATGGTATCCTCTCTACTTACCCGCCACCGGCTACGCACCTTAATGAAGCTTCCGT
CGCTCTCGCTCCCGGTGGCGCCCCCCCCCGACCGCCTCCTCCGTATGTTGACAGCACGACCAATCACCCG
CCGTACCACTCGAATCTGGTTCCAATGGCGAACTTTGGTTACTCGACCGTTGATTACGATGCCATGGTTG
ACGATTTGGCTAGCATTGAATACACGGACGCTGTGGATGTCGACCCACAGTTTATGACCAATCTGGGATT
CGTTCCTGGATGTAACTTCTCCGACATTAATACATACGAACAGTGAGAATTCGTTAACAGATCTGCGGCC
GCGGTCTAGAAGGCCTAATTCCAGCTGAGCGCCGGTCGCTACCATTACCAGTTGGTCTGGTGTCGGGGAT
CCGTCGACTAAGGCCAAAGAGTCTAATTTTTGTTCATCAATGGGTTATAACATATGGGTTATATTATAAG
TTTGTTTTAAGTTTTTGAGACTGATAAGAATGTTTCGATCGAATATTCCATAGAACAACAATAGTATTAC
CTAATTACCAAGTCTTAATTTAGCAAAAATGTTATTGCTTATAGAAAAAATAAATTATTTATTTGAAATT
TAAAGTCAACTTGTCATTTAATGTCTTGTAGACTTTTGAAAGTCTTACGATACAATTAGTATCTAATATA
CATGGGTTCATTCTACATTCTATATTAGTGATGATTTCTTTAGCTAGTAATACATTTTAATTATATTCGG
CTTTGATGATTTTCTGATTTTTTCCGAACGGATTTTCGTAGACCCTTTCGATCTCATAATGGCTCATTTT
ATTGCGATGGACGGTCAGGAGAGCTCGAATTAACGGGGATCCGTCGACCTGCAGCCAAGCTTTGCGTACT
CGCAAATTATTAAAAATAAAACTTTAAAAATAATTTCGTCTAATTAATATTATGAGTTAATTCAAACCCC
ACGGACATGCTAAGGGTTAATCAACAATCATATCGCTGTCTCACTCAGACTCAATACGACACTCAGAATA
CTATTCCTTTCACTCGCACTTATTGCAAGCATACGTTAAGTGGATGTCTCTTGCCGACGGGACCACCTTA
TGTTATTTCATCATGGTCTGGCCATTCTCATCGTGAGCTTCCGGGTGCTCGCATATCTGGCTCTAAGACT
TCGGGCCCGACGCAAGGAGTAGCCGACATATATCCGAAATAACTGCTTGTTTTTTTTTTTACCATTATTA
CCATCGTGTTTACTGTTTATTGCCCCCTCAAAAAGCTAATGTAATTATATTTGTGCCAATAAAAACAAGA
TATGACCTATAGAATACAAGTATTTCCCCTTCGAACATCCCCACAAGTAGACTTTGGATTTGTCTTCTAA
CCAAAAGACTTACACACCTGCATACCTTACATCAAAAACTCGTTTATCGCTACATAAAACACCGGGATAT
ATTTTTTATATACATACTTTTCAAATCGCGCGCCCTCTTCATAATTCACCTCCACCACACCACGTTTCGT
AGTTGCTCTTTCGCTGTCTCCCACCCGCTCTCCGCAACACATTCACCTTTTGTTCGACGACCTTGGAGCG
ACTGTCGTTAGTTCCGCGCGATTCGGTGCGGTATTTCACACCGCATATGGTGCACTCTCAGTACAATCTG
CTCTGATGCCGCATAGTTAAGCCAGCCCCGACACCCGCCAACACCCGCTGACGCGCCCTGACGGGCTTGT
CTGCTCCCGGCATCCGCTTACAGACAAGCTGTGACCGTCTCCGGGAGCTGCATGTGTCAGAGGTTTTCAC
CGTCATCACCGAAACGCGCGAGACGAAAGGGCCTCGTGATACGCCTATTTTTATAGGTTAATGTCATGAT
AATAATGGTTTCTTAGACGTCAGGTGGCACTTTTCGGGGAAATGTGCGCGGAACCCCTATTTGTTTATTT
TTCTAAATACATTCAAATATGTATCCGCTCATGAGACAATAACCCTGATAAATGCTTCAATAATATTGAA
AAAGGAAGAGTATGAGTATTCAACATTTCCGTGTCGCCCTTATTCCCTTTTTTGCGGCATTTTGCCTTCC
TGTTTTTGCTCACCCAGAAACGCTGGTGAAAGTAAAAGATGCTGAAGATCAGTTGGGTGCACGAGTGGGT
TACATCGAACTGGATCTCAACAGCGGTAAGATCCTTGAGAGTTTTCGCCCCGAAGAACGTTTTCCAATGA
TGAGCACTTTTAAAGTTCTGCTATGTGGCGCGGTATTATCCCGTGTTGACGCCGGGCAAGAGCAACTCGG
TCGCCGCATACACTATTCTCAGAATGACTTGGTTGAGTACTCACCAGTCACAGAAAAGCATCTTACGGAT
GGCATGACAGTAAGAGAATTATGCAGTGCTGCCATAACCATGAGTGATAACACTGCGGCCAACTTACTTC
TGACAACGATCGGAGGACCGAAGGAGCTAACCGCTTTTTTGCACAACATGGGGGATCATGTAACTCGCCT
TGATCGTTGGGAACCGGAGCTGAATGAAGCCATACCAAACGACGAGCGTGACACCACGATGCCTGTAGCA
ATGGCAACAACGTTGCGCAAACTATTAACTGGCGAACTACTTACTCTAGCTTCCCGGCAACAATTAATAG
ACTGGATGGAGGCGGATAAAGTTGCAGGACCACTTCTGCGCTCGGCCCTTCCGGCTGGCTGGTTTATTGC
TGATAAATCTGGAGCCGGTGAGCGTGGGTCTCGCGGTATCATTGCAGCACTGGGGCCAGATGGTAAGCCC
TCCCGTATCGTAGTTATCTACACGACGGGGAGTCAGGCAACTATGGATGAACGAAATAGACAGATCGCTG
AGATAGGTGCCTCACTGATTAAGCATTGGTAACTGTCAGACCAAGTTTACTCATATATACTTTAGATTGA
TTTAAAACTTCATTTTTAATTTAAAAGGATCTAGGTGAAGATCCTTTTTGATAATCTCATGACCAAAATC
CCTTAACGTGAGTTTTCGTTCCACTGAGCGTCAGACCCCGTAGAAAAGATCAAAGGATCTTCTTGAGATC
CTTTTTTTCTGCGCGTAATCTGCTGCTTGCAAACAAAAAAACCACCGCTACCAGCGGTGGTTTGTTTGCC
GGATCAAGAGCTACCAACTCTTTTTCCGAAGGTAACTGGCTTCAGCAGAGCGCAGATACCAAATACTGTC
CTTCTAGTGTAGCCGTAGTTAGGCCACCACTTCAAGAACTCTGTAGCACCGCCTACATACCTCGCTCTGC
TAATCCTGTTACCAGTGGCTGCTGCCAGTGGCGATAAGTCGTGTCTTACCGGGTTGGACTCAAGACGATA
GTTACCGGATAAGGCGCAGCGGTCGGGCTGAACGGGGGGTTCGTGCACACAGCCCAGCTTGGAGCGAACG
ACCTACACCGAACTGAGATACCTACAGCGTGAGCATTGAGAAAGCGCCACGCTTCCCGAAGGGAGAAAGG
CGGACAGGTATCCGGTAAGCGGCAGGGTCGGAACAGGAGAGCGCACGAGGGAGCTTCCAGGGGGAAACGC
CTGGTATCTTTATAGTCCTGTCGGGTTTCGCCACCTCTGACTTGAGCGTCGATTTTTGTGATGCTCGTCA
GGGGGGCGGAGCCTATGGAAAAACGCCTTCTTCTTGAACTCGGGCTCGGTGCCAGTATACCTCAAATGGT
TGTCGTACCTCTCATGGTTCCGTTACGCCAACGAGGGTCTGCTGATTAACCAATGGGCGGACGTGGAGCC
GGGCGAAATTAGCTGCACATCGTCGAACACCACGTGCCCCAGTTCGGGCAAGGTCATCCTGGAGACGCTT
AACTTCTCCGCCGCCGATCTGCCGCTGGACTACGTGGGTCTGGCC
Features (pLannotate 1.2.2; 14 found; start..end, strand, type, name):
      1..586     +  misc_feature   P element 5' end: No description available
   1364..4246    -  CDS            mini-white: Drosophila white gene eye color pigment; white; This is a modified version of the white gene lacking part of the first intron.
   4752..4815    +  promoter       hsp70 promoter (fragment): Drosophila melanogaster hsp70Bb promoter
   4985..5002    -  misc_feature   MCS (fragment): pUC18/19 multiple cloning site
   5040..5278    +  promoter       hsp70 promoter: Drosophila melanogaster hsp70Bb promoter
   6452..6881    +  polyA_signal   hsp70 poly(A): polyadenlyation signal from the Drosophila melanogaster hsp70Ab gene
   6923..7155    +  misc_feature   P element 3' end: P element 3' end
   7155..7657    +  gene           mini-white (fragment): white; This modified version of the white gene lacks part of the first intron.
   7656..7725    -  misc_feature   bom (fragment): basis of mobility region from pBR322
   7827..7862    -  CDS            rop (fragment): Rop protein, which maintains plasmids at low copy number; rop
   7957..8061    +  promoter       AmpR promoter: bla
   8062..8922    +  CDS            AmpR: β-lactamase; bla; confers resistance to ampicillin, carbenicillin, and related antibiotics
   9093..9681    +  rep_origin     ori: high-copy-number ColE1/pMB1/pBR322/pUC origin of replication
   9687..9915    +  CDS            mini-white (fragment): Drosophila white gene eye color pigment; white; This is a modified version of the white gene lacking part of the first intron.
