[The description below was written by a language model from this plasmid's Addgene catalogue record and pLannotate feature annotations shown in this document.]
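Description:
pGMR-QF#7 is a Drosophila P-element transformation vector built on the pGMR backbone and carrying QF#7, a synthetic, shortened version of the Q-system transcriptional activator QF. The 9.9 kb plasmid is propagated in E. coli through a ColE1/pUC-type origin and selected with ampicillin via the bla gene. Small bom and rop remnants reflect its pBR322-derived ancestry. For use in flies, P element 5' and 3' ends flank the transgenic cargo so that it can be mobilised into the germline genome by P transposase. A mini-white gene within those ends provides the eye-colour marker for identifying transformants in a white mutant background.

The roughly 1.05 kb insert is listed with the alternative names QF DNA binding domain, QF activation domain and QF2, indicating a compact activator that joins these two functional regions of QF. The insert is not annotated in the feature table, but the gap between the Drosophila hsp70 promoter and the hsp70 polyadenylation signal matches its expected position and size. Expression would therefore start from the hsp70 promoter sequence and terminate at the hsp70 poly(A) signal. A short additional hsp70 promoter fragment and an MCS remnant lie just upstream. pGMR vectors are generally known for eye-specific expression driven by GMR (Glass-binding) enhancer elements placed ahead of an hsp70 basal promoter, but no such element is annotated here, so this cannot be confirmed from the record.

The plasmid belongs to a set of improved Q-system reagents, in which QF variants activate QUAS-linked transgenes as a binary expression system in flies. It was presumably used to express and evaluate this QF variant in vivo.
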