Addgene plasmid #46129: pGMR-QF#7
Depositing lab: Christopher Potter. Publication: Improved and expanded Q-system reagents for genetic manipulations. Riabinina O, Luginbuhl D, Marr E, Liu S, Wu MN, Luo L, Potter CJ. Nat Methods. 2015 Jan 12. doi: 10.1038/nmeth.3250. PubMed 25581800.
Backbone
  Vector backbone: pGMR
  Backbone manufacturer: Bruce Hay
  Backbone size w/o insert (bp): 8859
  Total vector size (bp): 9915
  Vector type: Insect Expression
  Selectable markers: white
Growth in bacteria
  Bacterial resistance: Ampicillin, 100 μg/mL
  Growth temperature: 37°C
  Growth strain: DH5alpha
  Copy number: Unknown
Gene/Insert
  Gene/Insert name: QF#7 (alt names: QF DNA binding domain; QF Activation Domain; QF2)
  Species: Synthetic
  Insert size (bp): 1053
  Cloning method: Ligation Independent Cloning
  Sequencing primers: 5′ pCasper-hs
Terms and licenses: Academic/Nonprofit Terms; Industry Terms: Not Available to Industry
Depositor comments: Please see this additional reference https://www.ncbi.nlm.nih.gov/pubmed/20434990 for more information on the Q-system.
How to cite: pGMR-QF#7 was a gift from Christopher Potter (Addgene plasmid # 46129)
