>Addgene plasmid #46129 | pGMR-QF#7 | addgene partial sequence | sequence record 68062 | pCasper-hs
ACTCTGAATAGGGAATTCAACATGCCACCCAAGCGCAAAACGCTTAACGCTGCGGCTGAGGCTAACGCTC
ATGCCGACGGACACGCCGACGGAAACGCCGACGGACACGTGGCCAATACGGCCGCGTCCTCGAATAATGC
GAGGTTCGCTGATCTCACTAACATCGATACTCCGGGTCTGGGACCCACAACTACGACCCTGCTCGTGGAA
CCAGCACGCTCAAAGCGTCAACGAGTGTCCCGCGCATGCGACCAGTGCCGTGCAGCCCGAGAGAAATGCG
ACGGAATACAGCCTGCGTGTTTCCCGTGCGTTTCCCAGGGAAGGTCCTGCACTTATCAGGCTTCGCCGAA
AAAGAGGGGAGTTCAAACCGGTTATATTCGTACGCTGGAGCTCGCCCTCGCCTGGATGTTTGAAAATGTC
GCGCGTTCCGAAGATGCCTTGCATAACCTCCTCGTCCGTGACGCCGGACAAGGATCAGCTCTGCTCGTTG
GTAAAGATTCGCCGGCTGCCGAGCGACTCCATGCCCGTTGGGCTACTAGCCGTGTCAATAAGAGCATTAC
CCGCCTCCTCCGTCAGTTGGAGCTCCCTCCTACCGCCACGGCTACGGCCTCGATAATGCCGCACGTGATG
GAGCAGCCTCTCAGTACCAGCATTAACCCCGTCAACGACCGCTTCAACGGTATTCCCAACCCCACTCCGT
ATAACTCCGATGCAGCTCTCGATGCTATCACTCAGACCAACGATTATGGAAGCGTAAATACACATGGTAT
CCTCTCTACTTACCCGCCACCGGCTACGCACCTTAATGAAGCTTCCGTCGCTCTCGCTCCCGGTGGCGCC
CCCCCCCGA
