>Addgene plasmid #46129 | pGMR-QF#7 | addgene partial sequence | sequence record 68074 | Pry1 5'-ccttagcatgtccgtggggtttgaat-3'
AAGTTTTATTTTTAATAATTTGCGAGTACGCAAAGCTTGGCTGCAGGTCGACGGATCCCCGTTAATTCGA
GCTCTCCTGACCGTCCATCGCAATAAAATGAGCCATTATGAGATCGAAAGGGTCTACGAAAATCCGTTCG
GAAAAAATCAGAAAATCATCAAAGCCGAATATAATTAAAATGTATTACTAGCTAAAGAAATCATCACTAA
TATAGAATGTAGAATGAACCCATGTATATTAGATACTAATTGTATCGTAAGACTTTCAAAAGTCTACAAG
ACATTAAATGACAAGTTGACTTTAAATTTCAAATAAATAATTTATTTTTTCTATAAGCAATAACATTTTT
GCTAAATTAAGACTTGGTAATTAGGTAATACTATTGTTGTTCTATGGAATATTCGATCGAAACATTCTTA
TCAGTCTCAAAAACTTAAAACAAACTTATAATATAACCCATATGTTATAACCCATTGATGAACAAAAATT
AGACTCTTTGGCCTTAGTCGACGGATCCCCGACACCAGACCAACTGGTAATGGTAGCGACCGGCGCTCAG
CTGGAATTAGGCCTTCTAGACCGCGGCCGCAGATCTGTTAACGAATTCTCACTGTTCGTATGTCTTAATG
TCGGAGAAGTTACATCCAGGAACGAATCCCAGATTGGTCATAAACTGTGGGTCGACATCCACAGCGTCCG
TGTATTCAATGCTAGCCAAATCGTCAACCATGGCATCGTAATCAACGGTCGAGTAACCAAAGTTCGCCAT
TGGAACCAGATTCGAGTGGTACGGCGGGTGATTGGTCGTGCTGTCAACATACGGAGGAGGCGGTCGGGGG
GGGGCGCC
